Addgene plasmid #80900: mycBioID2-pBABE-puro
Purpose: (Empty Backbone) To fuse your protein of interest to the C-terminus of BioID2 and use in proximity-dependent biotin identification (BioID); a small MCS is present downstream of myc tag and BioID2 tag
Depositing lab: Kyle Roux. Depositing organization: Sanford Research. Publication: An improved smaller biotin ligase for BioID proximity labeling. Kim DI, Jensen SC, Noble KA, Kc B, Roux KH, Motamedchaboki K, Roux KJ. Mol Biol Cell. 2016 Feb 24. pii: mbc.E15-12-0844. 10.1091/mbc.E15-12-0844 PubMed 26912792.
Backbone
  Vector backbone: pBABE-puro
  Backbone size (bp): 5949
  Vector type: Mammalian Expression, Retroviral
  Selectable markers: Puromycin
  Tag / fusion protein: humanized A. aeolicus BioID2 with R40G (N terminal on backbone); myc (N terminal on backbone)
Growth in bacteria
  Bacterial resistance: Ampicillin, 100 μg/mL
  Growth temperature: 37°C
  Growth strain: NEB Stable
  Copy number: Unknown
Gene/Insert
  Cloning method: Restriction Enzyme
  Sequencing primers: 5′ pBABE 5'; 3′ pBABE 3'
Terms and licenses: Academic/Nonprofit Terms; Industry Terms: Not Available to Industry
How to cite: mycBioID2-pBABE-puro was a gift from Kyle Roux (Addgene plasmid # 80900)
