[The description below was written by a language model from this plasmid's Addgene catalogue record and pLannotate feature annotations shown in this document.]
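Description:
mycBioID2-pBABE-puro is an empty-backbone gammaretroviral vector built on pBABE-puro, designed for making N-terminal BioID2 fusions to a protein of interest and delivering them stably into mammalian cells. It is maintained in E. coli through a high-copy ColE1/pUC-type origin and an ampicillin resistance gene (β-lactamase with its own bla promoter). The catalogue lists a recombination-deficient growth strain, a common choice for plasmids carrying repeated LTRs. The catalogue gives a backbone size slightly larger than the roughly 5.9 kb sequenced record, and the copy number is listed as unknown.

The retroviral cassette is flanked by Moloney murine leukemia virus long terminal repeats and contains a packaging signal plus a truncated gag segment lacking its start codon, which together allow the transcript to be packaged into viral particles when packaging functions are supplied in trans. No separate internal promoter is annotated upstream of the fusion cassette, so expression is presumably driven from the 5' LTR, as is usual for pBABE vectors. The payload is a myc epitope tag followed by BioID2, a humanized, promiscuous R40G mutant of the Aquifex aeolicus biotin protein ligase. A small multiple cloning site lies downstream, so a gene inserted in frame by restriction cloning is fused to the C-terminus of BioID2. The myc tag is recorded in the catalogue but is not separately annotated in the feature table. Downstream, an SV40 enhancer/early promoter drives puromycin N-acetyltransferase for selection of transduced cells.

The construct is intended for proximity-dependent biotin identification (BioID), in which the fusion biotinylates nearby proteins in living cells so they can be captured and identified. The myc tag allows detection of the fusion.
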