Features (pLannotate 1.2.2; 12 found; start..end, strand, type, name):
     12..481     +  LTR            LTR: long terminal repeat from Moloney murine leukemia virus
    605..879     +  misc_feature   MESV Ψ (fragment): packaging signal of murine embryonic stem cell virus
    946..1362    +  CDS            gag (truncated): truncated Moloney murine leukemia virus (MMLV) gag gene lacking the start codon
   1457..2152    +  CDS            BioID2: promiscuous R40G mutant of a biotin protein ligase from Aquifex aeolicus (Kim et al., 2016)
   2197..2526    +  promoter       SV40 promoter: SV40 enhancer and early promoter
   2536..3135    +  CDS            PuroR: puromycin N-acetyltransferase; pac from Streptomyces alboniger; confers resistance to puromycin
   3234..3355    +  LTR            3' LTR (ΔU3) (fragment): self-inactivating 3' long terminal repeat (LTR) from Moloney murine leukemia virus
   3356..3825    +  LTR            LTR: long terminal repeat from Moloney murine leukemia virus
   3891..3943    -  CDS            lacI (fragment): lac repressor; lacI; The lac repressor binds to the lac operator to inhibit transcription in E. coli. This inhibition can be relieved by adding lactose or isopropyl-β-D-thiogalactopyranoside (IPTG).
   4126..4714    -  rep_origin     ori: high-copy-number ColE1/pMB1/pBR322/pUC origin of replication
   4874..5734    -  CDS            AmpR: β-lactamase; bla; confers resistance to ampicillin, carbenicillin, and related antibiotics
   5735..5839    -  promoter       AmpR promoter: bla
>Addgene plasmid #80900 | mycBioID2-pBABE-puro | addgene full sequence | sequence record 212849 | Addgene NGS Result
CCACCTGCAGCCTGAATATGGGCCAAACAGGATATCTGTGGTAAGCAGTTCCTGCCCCGGCTCAGGGCCA
AGAACAGATGGAACAGCTGAATATGGGCCAAACAGGATATCTGTGGTAAGCAGTTCCTGCCCCGGCTCAG
GGCCAAGAACAGATGGTCCCCAGATGCGGTCCAGCCCTCAGCAGTTTCTAGAGAACCATCAGATGTTTCC
AGGGTGCCCCAAGGACCTGAAATGACCCTGTGCCTTATTTGAACTAACCAATCAGTTCGCTTCTCGCTTC
TGTTCGCGCGCTTCTGCTCCCCGAGCTCAATAAAAGAGCCCACAACCCCTCACTCGGGGCGCCAGTCCTC
CGATTGACTGAGTCGCCCGGGTACCCGTGTATCCAATAAACCCTCTTGCAGTTGCATCCGACTTGTGGTC
TCGCTGTTCCTTGGGAGGGTCTCCTCTGAGTGATTGACTACCCGTCAGCGGGGGTCTTTCATTTGGGGGC
TCGTCCGGGATCGGGAGACCCCTGCCCAGGGACCACCGACCCACCACCGGGAGGCAAGCTGGCCAGCAAC
TTATCTGTGTCTGTCCGATTGTCTAGTGTCTATGACTGATTTTATGCGCCTGCGTCGGTACTAGTTAGCT
AACTAGCTCTGTATCTGGCGGACCCGTGGTGGAACTGACGAGTTCTGAACACCCGGCCGCAACCCTGGGA
GACGTCCCAGGGACTTTGGGGGCCGTTTTTGTGGCCCGACCTGAGGAAGGGAGTCGATGTGGAATCCGAC
CCCGTCAGGATATGTGGTTCTGGTAGGAGACGAGAACCTAAAACAGTTCCCGCCTCCGTCTGAATTTTTG
CTTTCGGTTTGGAACCGAAGCCGCGCGTCTTGTCTGCTGCAGCGCTGCAGCATCGTTCTGTGTTGTCTCT
GTCTGACTGTGTTTCTGTATTTGTCTGAAAATTAGGGCCAGACTGTTACCACTCCCTTAAGTTTGACCTT
AGGTCACTGGAAAGATGTCGAGCGGATCGCTCACAACCAGTCGGTAGATGTCAAGAAGAGACGTTGGGTT
ACCTTCTGCTCTGCAGAATGGCCAACCTTTAACGTCGGATGGCCGCGAGACGGCACCTTTAACCGAGACC
TCATCACCCAGGTTAAGATCAAGGTCTTTTCACCTGGCCCGCATGGACACCCAGACCAGGTCCCCTACAT
CGTGACCTGGGAAGCCTTGGCTTTTGACCCCCCTCCCTGGGTCAAGCCCTTTGTACACCCTAAGCCTCCG
CCTCCTCTTCCTCCATCCGCCCCGTCTCTCCCCCTTGAACCTCCTCGTTCGACCCCGCCTCGATCCTCCC
TTTATCCAGCCCTCACTCCTTCTCTAGGCGCCGGCCGGATCCCAGTGTGGTGGTACGTAGGAATTCGGAG
ACCCAAGCTGGCTAGCCACCATGGAACAAAAACTCATCTCAGAAGAGGATCTCGACTTCAAGAACCTGAT
CTGGCTGAAGGAGGTGGACAGCACCCAGGAGAGACTGAAGGAGTGGAACGTGAGCTACGGCACCGCCCTG
GTGGCCGACAGACAGACCAAGGGCAGAGGCGGCCTGGGCAGAAAGTGGCTGAGCCAGGAGGGCGGCCTGT
ACTTCAGCTTCCTGCTGAACCCCAAGGAGTTCGAGAACCTGCTGCAGCTGCCCCTGGTGCTGGGCCTGAG
CGTGAGCGAGGCCCTGGAGGAGATCACCGAGATCCCCTTCAGCCTGAAGTGGCCCAACGACGTGTACTTC
CAGGAGAAGAAGGTGAGCGGCGTGCTGTGCGAGCTGAGCAAGGACAAGCTGATCGTGGGCATCGGCATCA
ACGTGAACCAGAGAGAGATCCCCGAGGAGATCAAGGACAGAGCCACCACCCTGTACGAGATCACCGGCAA
GGACTGGGACAGAAAGGAGGTGCTGCTGAAGGTGCTGAAGAGAATCAGCGAGAACCTGAAGAAGTTCAAG
GAGAAGAGCTTCAAGGAGTTCAAGGGCAAGATCGAGAGCAAGATGCTGTACCTGGGCGAGGAGGTGAAGC
TGCTGGGCGAGGGCAAGATCACCGGCAAGCTGGTGGGCCTGAGCGAGAAGGGCGGCGCCCTGATCCTGAC
CGAGGAGGGCATCAAGGAGATCCTGAGCGGCGAGTTCAGCCTGAGAAGAAGCCTCGAGTGACTTAAGTTT
AAACCGCTGAGTCGACCCTGTGGAATGTGTGTCAGTTAGGGTGTGGAAAGTCCCCAGGCTCCCCAGCAGG
CAGAAGTATGCAAAGCATGCATCTCAATTAGTCAGCAACCAGGTGTGGAAAGTCCCCAGGCTCCCCAGCA
GGCAGAAGTATGCAAAGCATGCATCTCAATTAGTCAGCAACCATAGTCCCGCCCCTAACTCCGCCCATCC
CGCCCCTAACTCCGCCCAGTTCCGCCCATTCTCCGCCCCATGGCTGACTAATTTTTTTTATTTATGCAGA
GGCCGAGGCCGCCTCGGCCTCTGAGCTATTCCAGAAGTAGTGAGGAGGCTTTTTTGGAGGCCTAGGCTTT
TGCAAAAAGCTTACCATGACCGAGTACAAGCCCACGGTGCGCCTCGCCACCCGCGACGACGTCCCCAGGG
CCGTACGCACCCTCGCCGCCGCGTTCGCCGACTACCCCGCCACGCGCCACACCGTCGATCCGGACCGCCA
CATCGAGCGGGTCACCGAGCTGCAAGAACTCTTCCTCACGCGCGTCGGGCTCGACATCGGCAAGGTGTGG
GTCGCGGACGACGGCGCCGCGGTGGCGGTCTGGACCACGCCGGAGAGCGTCGAAGCGGGGGCGGTGTTCG
CCGAGATCGGCCCGCGCATGGCCGAGTTGAGCGGTTCCCGGCTGGCCGCGCAGCAACAGATGGAAGGCCT
CCTGGCGCCGCACCGGCCCAAGGAGCCCGCGTGGTTCCTGGCCACCGTCGGCGTCTCGCCCGACCACCAG
GGCAAGGGTCTGGGCAGCGCCGTCGTGCTCCCCGGAGTGGAGGCGGCCGAGCGCGCCGGGGTGCCCGCCT
TCCTGGAGACCTCCGCGCCCCGCAACCTCCCCTTCTACGAGCGGCTCGGCTTCACCGTCACCGCCGACGT
CGAGGTGCCCGAAGGACCGCGCACCTGGTGCATGACCCGCAAGCCCGGTGCCTGACGCCCGCCCCACGAC
CCGCAGCGCCCGACCGAAAGGAGCGCACGACCCCATGCATCGATAAAATAAAAGATTTTATTTAGTCTCC
AGAAAAAGGGGGGAATGAAAGACCCCACCTGTAGGTTTGGCAAGCTAGCTTAAGTAACGCCATTTTGCAA
GGCATGGAAAAATACATAACTGAGAATAGAGAAGTTCAGATCAAGGTCAGGAACAGATGGAACAGCTGAA
TATGGGCCAAACAGGATATCTGTGGTAAGCAGTTCCTGCCCCGGCTCAGGGCCAAGAACAGATGGAACAG
CTGAATATGGGCCAAACAGGATATCTGTGGTAAGCAGTTCCTGCCCCGGCTCAGGGCCAAGAACAGATGG
TCCCCAGATGCGGTCCAGCCCTCAGCAGTTTCTAGAGAACCATCAGATGTTTCCAGGGTGCCCCAAGGAC
CTGAAATGACCCTGTGCCTTATTTGAACTAACCAATCAGTTCGCTTCTCGCTTCTGTTCGCGCGCTTCTG
CTCCCCGAGCTCAATAAAAGAGCCCACAACCCCTCACTCGGGGCGCCAGTCCTCCGATTGACTGAGTCGC
CCGGGTACCCGTGTATCCAATAAACCCTCTTGCAGTTGCATCCGACTTGTGGTCTCGCTGTTCCTTGGGA
GGGTCTCCTCTGAGTGATTGACTACCCGTCAGCGGGGGTCTTTCACATGCAGCATGTATCAAAATTAATT
TGGTTTTTTTTCTTAAGTATTTACATTAAATGGCCATAGTTGCATTAATGAATCGGCCAACGCGCGGGGA
GAGGCGGTTTGCGTATTGGGCGCTCTTCCGCTTCCTCGCTCACTGACTCGCTGCGCTCGGTCGTTCGGCT
GCGGCGAGCGGTATCAGCTCACTCAAAGGCGGTAATACGGTTATCCACAGAATCAGGGGATAACGCAGGA
AAGAACATGTGAGCAAAAGGCCAGCAAAAGGCCAGGAACCGTAAAAAGGCCGCGTTGCTGGCGTTTTTCC
ATAGGCTCCGCCCCCCTGACGAGCATCACAAAAATCGACGCTCAAGTCAGAGGTGGCGAAACCCGACAGG
ACTATAAAGATACCAGGCGTTTCCCCCTGGAAGCTCCCTCGTGCGCTCTCCTGTTCCGACCCTGCCGCTT
ACCGGATACCTGTCCGCCTTTCTCCCTTCGGGAAGCGTGGCGCTTTCTCATAGCTCACGCTGTAGGTATC
TCAGTTCGGTGTAGGTCGTTCGCTCCAAGCTGGGCTGTGTGCACGAACCCCCCGTTCAGCCCGACCGCTG
CGCCTTATCCGGTAACTATCGTCTTGAGTCCAACCCGGTAAGACACGACTTATCGCCACTGGCAGCAGCC
ACTGGTAACAGGATTAGCAGAGCGAGGTATGTAGGCGGTGCTACAGAGTTCTTGAAGTGGTGGCCTAACT
ACGGCTACACTAGAAGAACAGTATTTGGTATCTGCGCTCTGCTGAAGCCAGTTACCTTCGGAAAAAGAGT
TGGTAGCTCTTGATCCGGCAAACAAACCACCGCTGGTAGCGGTGGTTTTTTTGTTTGCAAGCAGCAGATT
ACGCGCAGAAAAAAAGGATCTCAAGAAGATCCTTTGATCTTTTCTACGGGGTCTGACGCTCAGTGGAACG
AAAACTCACGTTAAGGGATTTTGGTCATGAGATTATCAAAAAGGATCTTCACCTAGATCCTTTTGCGGCC
GCAAATCAATCTAAAGTATATATGAGTAAACTTGGTCTGACAGTTACCAATGCTTAATCAGTGAGGCACC
TATCTCAGCGATCTGTCTATTTCGTTCATCCATAGTTGCCTGACTCCCCGTCGTGTAGATAACTACGATA
CGGGAGGGCTTACCATCTGGCCCCAGTGCTGCAATGATACCGCGAGACCCACGCTCACCGGCTCCAGATT
TATCAGCAATAAACCAGCCAGCCGGAAGGGCCGAGCGCAGAAGTGGTCCTGCAACTTTATCCGCCTCCAT
CCAGTCTATTAATTGTTGCCGGGAAGCTAGAGTAAGTAGTTCGCCAGTTAATAGTTTGCGCAACGTTGTT
GCCATTGCTACAGGCATCGTGGTGTCACGCTCGTCGTTTGGTATGGCTTCATTCAGCTCCGGTTCCCAAC
GATCAAGGCGAGTTACATGATCCCCCATGTTGTGCAAAAAAGCGGTTAGCTCCTTCGGTCCTCCGATCGT
TGTCAGAAGTAAGTTGGCCGCAGTGTTATCACTCATGGTTATGGCAGCACTGCATAATTCTCTTACTGTC
ATGCCATCCGTAAGATGCTTTTCTGTGACTGGTGAGTACTCAACCAAGTCATTCTGAGAATAGTGTATGC
GGCGACCGAGTTGCTCTTGCCCGGCGTCAATACGGGATAATACCGCGCCACATAGCAGAACTTTAAAAGT
GCTCATCATTGGAAAACGTTCTTCGGGGCGAAAACTCTCAAGGATCTTACCGCTGTTGAGATCCAGTTCG
ATGTAACCCACTCGTGCACCCAACTGATCTTCAGCATCTTTTACTTTCACCAGCGTTTCTGGGTGAGCAA
AAACAGGAAGGCAAAATGCCGCAAAAAAGGGAATAAGGGCGACACGGAAATGTTGAATACTCATACTCTT
CCTTTTTCAATATTATTGAAGCATTTATCAGGGTTATTGTCTCATGAGCGGATACATATTTGAATGTATT
TAGAAAAATAAACAAATAGGGGTTCCGCGCACATTTCCCCGAAAAGTG
