>Addgene plasmid #80900 | mycBioID2-pBABE-puro | addgene partial sequence | sequence record 162664 | pBABE5 5'-CTTTATCCAGCCCTCAC-3'
CAGTGTGGTGGTACGTAGGAATTCGGAGACCCAAGCTGGCTAGCCACCATGGAACAAAAACTCATCTCAG
AAGAGGATCTCGACTTCAAGAACCTGATCTGGCTGAAGGAGGTGGACAGCACCCAGGAGAGACTGAAGGA
GTGGAACGTGAGCTACGGCACCGCCCTGGTGGCCGACAGACAGACCAAGGGCAGAGGCGGCCTGGGCAGA
AAGTGGCTGAGCCAGGAGGGCGGCCTGTACTTCAGCTTCCTGCTGAACCCCAAGGAGTTCGAGAACCTGC
TGCAGCTGCCCCTGGTGCTGGGCCTGAGCGTGAGCGAGGCCCTGGAGGAGATCACCGAGATCCCCTTCAG
CCTGAAGTGGCCCAACGACGTGTACTTCCAGGAGAAGAAGGTGAGCGGCGTGCTGTGCGAGCTGAGCAAG
GACAAGCTGATCGTGGGCATCGGCATCAACGTGAACCAGAGAGAGATCCCCGAGGAGATCAAGGACAGAG
CCACCACCCTGTACGAGATCACCGGCAAGGACTGGGACAGAAAGGAGGTGCTGCTGAAGGTGCTGAAGAG
AATCAGCGAGAACCTGAAGAAGTTCAAGGAGAAGAGCTTCAAGGAGTTCAAGGGCAAGATCGAGAGCAAG
ATGCTGTACCTGGGCGAGGAGGTGAAGCTGCTGGGCGAGGGCAAGATCACCGGCAAGCTGGTGGGCCTGA
GCGAGAAGGGCGGCGCCCTGATCCTGACCGAGGAGGGCATCAAGGAGATCCTGAGCGGCGAGTTCAGCCT
GAGAAGAAGCCTCGAGTGACTTAAGTTTAAACCGCTGAGTCGACCCTGTGGAATGTGTGTCAGTTAGGGT
GTGGAAAGTCCCCAGGCTCCCCAGCAGGCAGAAGTATGCAAAGCATGCATCTCAATTAGTCAGCAACCAG
GTGTGGAAAGTCCCCAGGCTCCCCAGCAGGCAGAAGTATGCAAAG
