>Addgene plasmid #80900 | mycBioID2-pBABE-puro | addgene partial sequence | sequence record 162665 | pBABE3 5'-ACCCTAACTGACACACATTCC-3'
AGTCACTCGAGGCTTCTTCTCAGGCTGAACTCGCCGCTCAGGATCTCCTTGATGCCCTCCTCGGTCAGGA
TCAGGGCGCCGCCCTTCTCGCTCAGGCCCACCAGCTTGCCGGTGATCTTGCCCTCGCCCAGCAGCTTCAC
CTCCTCGCCCAGGTACAGCATCTTGCTCTCGATCTTGCCCTTGAACTCCTTGAAGCTCTTCTCCTTGAAC
TTCTTCAGGTTCTCGCTGATTCTCTTCAGCACCTTCAGCAGCACCTCCTTTCTGTCCCAGTCCTTGCCGG
TGATCTCGTACAGGGTGGTGGCTCTGTCCTTGATCTCCTCGGGGATCTCTCTCTGGTTCACGTTGATGCC
GATGCCCACGATCAGCTTGTCCTTGCTCAGCTCGCACAGCACGCCGCTCACCTTCTTCTCCTGGAAGTAC
ACGTCGTTGGGCCACTTCAGGCTGAAGGGGATCTCGGTGATCTCCTCCAGGGCCTCGCTCACGCTCAGGC
CCAGCACCAGGGGCAGCTGCAGCAGGTTCTCGAACTCCTTGGGGTTCAGCAGGAAGCTGAAGTACAGGCC
GCCCTCCTGGCTCAGCCACTTTCTGCCCAGGCCGCCTCTGCCCTTGGTCTGTCTGTCGGCCACCAGGGCG
GTGCCGTAGCTCACGTTCCACTCCTTCAGTCTCTCCTGGGTGCTGTCCACCTCCTTCAGCCAGATCAGGT
TCTTGAAGTCGAGATCCTCTTCTGAGATGAGTTTTTGTTCCATGGTGGCTAGCCAGCTTGGGTCTCCGAA
TTCCTACGTACCACCACACTGGGATCCGGCCGGCGCCTAGAGAAGGAGTGAGGGCTGGATAAAGGGAGGA
TCGAGGCGGGGTCGAACGAGGAGGTTCAAGGGGGAGAGA
